>Addgene plasmid #195834 | pENTR223-BORF2 | addgene full sequence | sequence record 384657 | Addgene Partial NGS Result
CTTTCCTGCGTTATCCCCTGATTCTGTGGATAACCGTATTACCGCCTTTGAGTGAGCTGATACCGCTCGC
CGCAGCCGAACGACCGAGCGCAGCGAGTCAGTGAGCGAGGAAGCGGAAGAGCGCCCAATACGCAAACCGC
CTCTCCCCGCGCGTTGGCCGATTCATTAATGCAGCTGGCACGACAGGTTTCCCGACTGGAAAGCGGGCAG
TGAGCGCAACGCAATTAATACGCGTACCGCTAGCCAGGAAGAGTTTGTAGAAACGCAAAAAGGCCATCCG
TCAGGATGGCCTTCTGCTTAGTTTGATGCCTGGCAGTTTATGGCGGGCGTCCTGCCCGCCACCCTCCGGG
CCGTTGCTTCACAACGTTCAAATCCGCTCCCGGCGGATTTGTCCTACTCAGGAGAGCGTTCACCGACAAA
CAACAGATAAAACGAAAGGCCCAGTCTTCCGACTGAGCCTTTCGTTTTATTTGATGCCTGGCAGTTCCCT
ACTCTCGCGTTAACGCTAGCATGGATGTTTTCCCAGTCACGACGTTGTAAAACGACGGCCAGTCTTAAGC
TCGGGCCCCAAATAATGATTTTATTTTGACTGATAGTGACCTGTTCGTTGCAACAAATTGATGAGCAATG
CTTTTTTATAATGCCAACTTTGTACAAAAAAGTTGGCATGGCAACGACCAGTCATGTCGAGCATGAGCTC
CTCTCCAAATTGATTGATGAGTTAAAGGTCAAGGCCAACTCAGACCCCGAGGCTGATGTCCTGGCCGGGC
GCCTGCTCCACCGCCTTAAGGCCGAGTCAGTTACACACACAGTAGCCGAATATCTGGAGGTCTTCTCTGA
CAAATTCTACGATGAGGAATTCTTCCAGATGCACCGGGATGAGCTGGAGACCCGAGTCTCTGCTTTCGCG
CAGAGCCCGGCCTACGAGCGCATCGTCTCCAGCGGCTACCTGTCGGCCCTGCGCTACTATGACACCTATC
TGTATGTGGGGCGCAGCGGGAAGCAGGAGAGTGTGCAGCACTTTTACATGCGGTTAGCCGGCTTCTGTGC
CTCAACCACCTGCCTCTACGCGGGTCTCAGGGCAGCCCTGCAGCGGGCCAGGCCGGAGATTGAGAGTGAC
ATGGAGGTGTTTGATTACTACTTTGAGCACCTAACCTCCCAGACGGTGTGCTGCTCCACGCCCTTTATGC
GCTTTGCCGGGGTGGAAAACTCCACTCTGGCCAGCTGCATCCTCACCACCCCCGACCTCAGCTCCGAGTG
GGACGTGACCCAGGCCCTCTATAGGCACCTGGGGCGCTACCTCTTTCAGCGAGCCGGGGTGGGTGTAGGG
GTGACGGGGGCTGGCCAGGATGGGAAACACATCAGCCTCCTGATGAGGATGATCAACAGCCACGTGGAGT
ACCACAACTATGGCTGCAAGAGGCCGGTCAGTGTGGCGGCCTACATGGAGCCCTGGCACAGCCAGATTTT
CAAGTTTTTGGAAACGAAGCTGCCGGAGAACCACGAGAGGTGCCCGGGCATCTTTACGGGGCTCTTTGTC
CCCGAGCTCTTCTTCAAGCTTTTTAGGGACACGCCCTGGTCGGACTGGTACCTGTTTGACCCCAAGGACG
CCGGGGACCTGGAGAGGCTCTACGGGGAGGAGTTTGAGCGCGAGTACTATCGGCTGGTGACAGCGGGCAA
GTTTTGTGGGCGGGTCTCCATCAAGTCCCTGATGTTCTCTATCGTCAACTGCGCCGTCAAGGCCGGCAGC
CCCTTCATCCTTTTGAAGGAGGCCTGCAACGCCCACTTTTGGCGCGACCTGCAGGGCGAGGCCATGAACG
CCGCCAACCTGTGCGCCGAGGTGCTGCAGCCCTCGAGGAAGTCTGTGGCCACCTGCAATCTGGCCAACAT
CTGCCTCCCGCGCTGCCTGGTGAATGCGCCTCTGGCGGTGCGGGCACAGCGGGCCGACACGCAGGGGGAT
GAACTCCTGCTGGCCCTCCCTCGACTCTCAGTCACCCTACCTGGAGAGGGGGCAGTCGGTGATGGATTCT
CGCTAGCCCGCCTCAGAGATGCCACCCAGTGTGCCACCTTTGTGGTGGCCTGCTCCATTCTTCAGGGATC
CCCCACTTATGATTCCAGGGATATGGCCTCCATGGGCCTCGGGGTGCAGGGCCTGGCCGATGTCTTTGCG
GACCTGGGCTGGCAGTACACTGACCCTCCCTCTCGCTCGTTAAACAAGGAAATATTCGAACATATGTACT
TTACGGCCCTCTGCACCAGTAGTCTGATTGGACTTCACACCAGGAAGATTTTTCCGGGTTTCAAACAGAG
CAAGTATGCCGGGGGGTGGTTTCACTGGCACGATTGGGCAGGAACAGACCTTTCTATTCCCAGGGAAATT
TGGTCTCGCCTCTCTGAACGCATTGTGAGGGATGGGCTTTTCAATTCACAGTTTATCGCCCTGATGCCCA
CCTCAGGCTGTGCCCAGGTGACGGGCTGTTCGGACGCCTTCTACCCCTTCTATGCCAATGCGTCCACCAA
GGTCACCAACAAGGAGGAGGCCCTTAGGCCAAACCGGTCTTTTTGGCGTCATGTGCGTCTGGATGACAGG
GAAGCTTTGAATCTTGTCGGGGGCCGTGTCTCCTGCCTCCCGGAGGCTCTGCGGCAGCGCTACCTGCGTT
TCCAAACGGCCTTTGATTACAACCAGGAGGACCTGATTCAGATGTCCCGGGACAGGGCCCCCTTTGTGGA
CCAGAGCCAATCTCACAGCCTGTTTTTGCGTGAGGAAGATGCCGCGCGGGCCAGCACGCTAGCCAACCTA
CTGGTGCGCAGCTACGAGCTGGGCCTGAAGACTATCATGTACTATTGTCGCATTGAGAAGGCCGCCGATC
TGGGGGTGATGGAGTGTAAGGCCAGCGCGGCTCTGTCGGTGCCGCGGGAGGAACAGAATGAGCGGAGTCC
CGCTGAGCAGATGCCGCCTCGTCCCATGGAACCGGCGCAGGTTGCGGGGCCGGTTGACATCATGAGCAAG
GGCCCAGGGGAGGGACCAGGTGGGTGGTGTGTGCCCGGGGGATTGGAAGTGTGCTATAAGTACCGTCAGC
TCTTCTCAGAGGATGATCTGTTGGAGACTGACGGTTTTACTGAACGAGCCTGTGAATCTTGCCAACCAAC
TTTCTTGTACAAAGTTGGCATTATAAGAAAGCATTGCTTATCAATTTGTTGCAACGAACAGGTCACTATC
AGTCAAAATAAAATCATTATTTGCCATCCAGCTGATATCCCCTATAGTGAGTCGTATTACATGGTCATAG
CTGTTTCCTGGCAGCTCTGGCCCGTGTCTCAAAATCTCTGATGTTACATTGCACAAGATAAAAATATATC
ATCATGCCTCCTCTAGACCAGCCAGGACAGAAATGCCTCGACTTCGCTGCTACCCAAGGTTGCCGGGTGA
CGCACACCGTGGAAACGGATGAAGGCACGAACCCAGTGGACATAAGCCTGTTCGGTTCGTAAGCTGTAAT
GCAAGTAGCGTATGCGCTCACGCAACTGGTCCAGAACCTTGACCGAACGCAGCGGTGGTAACGGCGCAGT
GGCGGTTTTCATGGCTTGTTATGACTGTTTTTTTGGGGTACAGTCTATGCCTCGGGCATCCAAGCAGCAA
GCGCGTTACGCCGTGGGTCGATGTTTGATGTTATGGAGCAGCAACGATGTTACGCAGCAGGGCAGTCGCC
CTAAAACAAAGTTAAACATTATGAGGGAAGCGGTGATCGCCGAAGTATCGACTCAACTATCAGAGGTAGT
TGGCGTCATCGAGCGCCATCTCGAACCGACGTTGCTGGCCGTACATTTGTACGGCTCCGCAGTGGATGGC
GGCCTGAAGCCACACAGTGATATTGATTTGCTGGTTACGGTGACCGTAAGGCTTGATGAAACAACGCGGC
GAGCTTTGATCAACGACCTTTTGGAAACTTCGGCTTCCCCTGGAGAGAGCGAGATTCTCCGCGCTGTAGA
AGTCACCATTGTTGTGCACGACGACATCATTCCGTGGCGTTATCCAGCTAAGCGCGAACTGCAATTTGGA
GAATGGCAGCGCAATGACATTCTTGCAGGTATCTTCGAGCCAGCCACGATCGACATTGATCTGGCTATCT
TGCTGACAAAAGCAAGAGAACATAGCGTTGCCTTGGTAGGTCCAGCGGCGGAGGAACTCTTTGATCCGGT
TCCTGAACAGGATCTATTTGAGGCGCTAAATGAAACCTTAACGCTATGGAACTCGCCGCCCGACTGGGCT
GGCGATGAGCGAAATGTAGTGCTTACGTTGTCCCGCATTTGGTACAGCGCAGTAACCGGCAAAATCGCGC
CGAAGGATGTCGCTGCCGACTGGGCAATGGAGCGCCTGCCGGCCCAGTATCAGCCCGTCATACTTGAAGC
TAGACAGGCTTATCTTGGACAAGAAGAAGATCGCTTGGCCTCGCGCGCAGATCAGTTGGAAGAATTTGTC
CACTACGTGAAAGGCGAGATCACCAAGGTAGTCGGCAAATAACCCTCGAGCCACCCATGACCAAAATCCC
TTAACGTGAGTTACGCGTCGTTCCACTGAGCGTCAGACCCCGTAGAAAAGATCAAAGGATCTTCTTGAGA
TCCTTTTTTTCTGCGCGTAATCTGCTGCTTGCAAACAAAAAAACCACCGCTACCAGCGGTGGTTTGTTTG
CCGGATCAAGAGCTACCAACTCTTTTTCCGAAGGTAACTGGCTTCAGCAGAGCGCAGATACCAAATACTG
TTCTTCTAGTGTAGCCGTAGTTAGGCCACCACTTCAAGAACTCTGTAGCACCGCCTACATACCTCGCTCT
GCTAATCCTGTTACCAGTGGCTGCTGCCAGTGGCGATAAGTCGTGTCTTACCGGGTTGGACTCAAGACGA
TAGTTACCGGATAAGGCGCAGCGGTCGGGCTGAACGGGGGGTTCGTGCACACAGCCCAGCTTGGAGCGAA
CGACCTACACCGAACTGAGATACCTACAGCGTGAGCTATGAGAAAGCGCCACGCTTCCCGAAGGGAGAAA
GGCGGACAGGTATCCGGTAAGCGGCAGGGTCGGAACAGGAGAGCGCACGAGGGAGCTTCCAGGGGGAAAC
GCCTGGTATCTTTATAGTCCTGTCGGGTTTCGCCACCTCTGACTTGAGCGTCGATTTTTGTGATGCTCGT
CAGGGGGGCGGAGCCTATGGAAAAACGCCAGCAACGCGGCCTTTTTACGGTTCCTGGCCTTTTGCTGGCC
TTTTGCTCACATGTT
Features (pLannotate 1.2.2; 12 found; start..end, strand, type, name):
    121..213     +  CDS            lacI (fragment): lac repressor; lacI; The lac repressor binds to the lac operator to inhibit transcription in E. coli. This inhibition can be relieved by adding lactose or isopropyl-β-D-thiogalactopyranoside (IPTG).
    268..295     -  terminator     rrnB T2 terminator: transcription terminator T2 from the E. coli rrnB gene
    427..470     +  terminator     rrnB T1 terminator: Escherichia coli rrnB; transcription terminator T1 from the E. coli rrnB gene
    517..553     -  CDS            lacZα (fragment): LacZα fragment of β-galactosidase; lacZ fragment
    570..665     +  protein_bind   attL3: mutant version of attL; recombination site for the Gateway® LR reaction LR Clonase™
    668..3145    +  CDS            RIR1: RIR1_EBVA8 - Protein inferred from homology: Swiss-Prot protein existence level 3. Ribonucleoside-diphosphate reductase holoenzyme provides the precursors necessary for viral DNA synthesis. Allows virus growth in non-dividing cells, as well as reactivation from latency in infected hosts. Catalyzes the biosynthesis of deoxyribonucleotides from the corresponding ribonucleotides. From Epstein-Barr virus (strain AG876) (HHV-4) (Human herpesvirus 4).
   3147..3242    -  protein_bind   attL3: mutant version of attL; recombination site for the Gateway® LR reaction LR Clonase™
   3261..3279    -  promoter       T7 promoter: promoter for bacteriophage T7 RNA polymerase
   3469..3492    +  promoter       Pc promoter (fragment): intI1 (promoter lies within the coding sequence); class 1 integron promoter
   3668..3724    +  CDS            GmR (fragment): gentamycin acetyltransferase; aacC1; confers resistance to gentamycin
   3731..4522    +  CDS            SmR: aminoglycoside adenylyltransferase (Murphy, 1985); aadA; confers resistance to spectinomycin and streptomycin
   4615..5203    +  rep_origin     ori: high-copy-number ColE1/pMB1/pBR322/pUC origin of replication
