[The description below was written by a language model from this plasmid's Addgene catalogue record and pLannotate feature annotations shown in this document.]
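Description:
pENTR223-BORF2 is a Gateway entry clone that carries the Epstein-Barr virus BORF2 open reading frame in the pENTR223.1 backbone. It is a bacterial shuttle and storage plasmid, not an expression vector. It replicates in E. coli from a high-copy ColE1/pUC-type origin and is selected with spectinomycin through an aadA (SmR) aminoglycoside adenylyltransferase gene. The annotation places this gene downstream of a fragment of the class 1 integron Pc promoter and a short remnant of a gentamicin resistance gene. The small lacI and lacZα fragments are likewise vestigial backbone sequence.

The insert is annotated by homology as RIR1, the large subunit of the viral ribonucleotide reductase, which supplies deoxyribonucleotides for viral DNA synthesis. The best match is to the AG876 strain protein, but the record does not say which strain the clone came from. The coding sequence of roughly 2.5 kb is flanked on both sides by attL recombination sites in opposite orientations. The annotation tool labels both as attL3, although the two sites of an entry clone would normally differ from each other. These sites allow the ORF to be moved by LR Clonase recombination into any compatible destination vector, which then provides the promoter, tags or fusion partners. The rrnB T1 and T2 terminators upstream shield the insert from read-through transcription. A T7 promoter lies just beyond the downstream att site and points back toward the insert. No eukaryotic promoter or epitope tag is annotated.

The clone belongs to an EBV ORF collection associated with virus–virus and virus–human protein interaction mapping, and it suits similar transfer-based expression or interaction studies. The sequence behind the feature table is labelled a partial NGS result.
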