Addgene plasmid #195834: pENTR223-BORF2
Purpose: Gateway Entry Clone of Epstein-Barr virus BORF2
Depositing lab: Eric Johannsen. Depositing organization: Brigham and Women's Hospital. Publication: Epstein-Barr virus and virus human protein interaction maps. Calderwood MA, Venkatesan K, Xing L, Chase MR, Vazquez A, Holthaus AM, Ewence AE, Li N, Hirozane-Kishikawa T, Hill DE, Vidal M, Kieff E, Johannsen E. Proc Natl Acad Sci U S A. 2007 May 1;104(18):7606-11. doi: 10.1073/pnas.0702332104. Epub 2007 Apr 19. PubMed 17446270.
Backbone
  Vector backbone: pENTR223.1
  Backbone manufacturer: Invitrogen
  Backbone size w/o insert (bp): 2875
  Vector type: Gateway Entry Vector
Growth in bacteria
  Bacterial resistance: Spectinomycin, 50 μg/mL
  Growth temperature: 37°C
  Growth strain: DH5alpha
  Copy number: High Copy
Gene/Insert
  Gene/Insert name: BORF2
  Species: Epstein-Barr virus
  Cloning method: Gateway Cloning
Terms and licenses: Academic/Nonprofit Terms; Industry Terms: Not Available to Industry
How to cite: pENTR223-BORF2 was a gift from Eric Johannsen (Addgene plasmid # 195834 ; http://n2t.net/addgene:195834 ; RRID:Addgene_195834)
